>Addgene plasmid #65498 | IRES-GFP-AXL-KD | depositor full sequence | sequence record 115389 | IRES-GFP-AXL-KD sequence 7971 bps
TAGTTATTAATAGTAATCAATTACGGGGTCATTAGTTCATAGCCCATATATGGAGTTCCGCGTTACATAA
CTTACGGTAAATGGCCCGCCTGGCTGACCGCCCAACGACCCCCGCCCATTGACGTCAATAATGACGTATG
TTCCCATAGTAACGCCAATAGGGACTTTCCATTGACGTCAATGGGTGGAGTATTTACGGTAAACTGCCCA
CTTGGCAGTACATCAAGTGTATCATATGCCAAGTACGCCCCCTATTGACGTCAATGACGGTAAATGGCCC
GCCTGGCATTATGCCCAGTACATGACCTTATGGGACTTTCCTACTTGGCAGTACATCTACGTATTAGTCA
TCGCTATTACCATGGTGATGCGGTTTTGGCAGTACATCAATGGGCGTGGATAGCGGTTTGACTCACGGGG
ATTTCCAAGTCTCCACCCCATTGACGTCAATGGGAGTTTGTTTTGGCACCAAAATCAACGGGACTTTCCA
AAATGTCGTAACAACTCCGCCCCATTGACGCAAATGGGCGGTAGGCGTGTACGGTGGGAGGTCTATATAA
GCAGAGCTGGTTTAGTGAACCGTCAGATCCGCTAGCGCTACCGGACTCAGATCTCGAGCTCAAGCTTCGA
ATTCGCCACCATGGCGTGGCGGTGCCCCAGGATGGGCAGGGTCCCGCTGGCCTGGTGCTTGGCGCTGTGC
GGCTGGGCGTGCATGGCCCCCAGGGGCACGCAGGCTGAAGAAAGTCCCTTCGTGGGCAACCCAGGGAATA
TCACAGGTGCCCGGGGACTCACGGGCACCCTTCGGTGTCAGCTCCAGGTTCAGGGAGAGCCCCCCGAGGT
ACATTGGCTTCGGGATGGACAGATCCTGGAGCTCGCGGACAGCACCCAGACCCAGGTGCCCCTGGGTGAG
GATGAACAGGATGACTGGATAGTGGTCAGCCAGCTCAGAATCACCTCCCTGCAGCTTTCCGACACGGGAC
AGTACCAGTGTTTGGTGTTTCTGGGACATCAGACCTTCGTGTCCCAGCCTGGCTATGTTGGGCTGGAGGG
CTTGCCTTACTTCCTGGAGGAGCCCGAAGACAGGACTGTGGCCGCCAACACCCCCTTCAACCTGAGCTGC
CAAGCTCAGGGACCCCCAGAGCCCGTGGACCTACTCTGGCTCCAGGATGCTGTCCCCCTGGCCACGGCTC
CAGGTCACGGCCCCCAGCGCAGCCTGCATGTTCCAGGGCTGAACAAGACATCCTCTTTCTCCTGCGAAGC
CCATAACGCCAAGGGGGTCACCACATCCCGCACAGCCACCATCACAGTGCTCCCCCAGCAGCCCCGTAAC
CTCCACCTGGTCTCCCGCCAACCCACGGAGCTGGAGGTGGCTTGGACTCCAGGCCTGAGCGGCATCTACC
CCCTGACCCACTGCACCCTGCAGGCTGTGCTGTCAGACGATGGGATGGGCATCCAGGCGGGAGAACCAGA
CCCCCCAGAGGAGCCCCTCACCTCGCAAGCATCCGTGCCCCCCCATCAGCTTCGGCTAGGCAGCCTCCAT
CCTCACACCCCTTATCACATCCGCGTGGCATGCACCAGCAGCCAGGGCCCCTCATCCTGGACCCACTGGC
TTCCTGTGGAGACGCCGGAGGGAGTGCCCCTGGGCCCCCCTGAGAACATTAGTGCTACGCGGAATGGGAG
CCAGGCCTTCGTGCATTGGCAAGAGCCCCGGGCGCCCCTGCAGGGTACCCTGTTAGGGTACCGGCTGGCG
TATCAAGGCCAGGACACCCCAGAGGTGCTAATGGACATAGGGCTAAGGCAAGAGGTGACCCTGGAGCTGC
AGGGGGACGGGTCTGTGTCCAATCTGACAGTGTGTGTGGCAGCCTACACTGCTGCTGGGGATGGACCCTG
GAGCCTCCCAGTACCCCTGGAGGCCTGGCGCCCAGTGAAGGAACCTTCAACTCCTGCCTTCTCGTGGCCC
TGGTGGTATGTACTGCTAGGAGCAGTCGTGGCCGCTGCCTGTGTCCTCATCTTGGCTCTCTTCCTTGTCC
ACCGGCGAAAGAAGGAGACCCGTTATGGAGAAGTGTTTGAACCAACAGTGGAAAGAGGTGAACTGGTAGT
CAGGTACCGCGTGCGCAAGTCCTACAGTCGTCGGACCACTGAAGCTACCTTGAACAGCCTGGGCATCAGT
GAAGAGCTGAAGGAGAAGCTGCGGGATGTGATGGTGGACCGGCACAAGGTGGCCCTGGGGAAGACTCTGG
GAGAGGGAGAGTTTGGAGCTGTGATGGAAGGCCAGCTCAACCAGGACGACTCCATCCTCAAGGTGGCTGT
GAGGACGATGAAGATTGCCATCTGCACGAGGTCAGAGCTGGAGGATTTCCTGAGTGAAGCGGTCTGCATG
AAGGAATTTGACCATCCCAACGTCATGAGGCTCATCGGTGTCTGTTTCCAGGGTTCTGAACGAGAGAGCT
TCCCAGCACCTGTGGTCATCTTACCTTTCATGAAACATGGAGACCTACACAGCTTCCTCCTCTATTCCCG
GCTCGGGGACCAGCCAGTGTACCTGCCCACTCAGATGCTAGTGAAGTTCATGGCAGACATCGCCAGTGGC
ATGGAGTATCTGAGTACCAAGAGATTCATACACCGGGACCTGGCGGCCAGGAACTGCATGCTGAATGAGA
ACATGTCCGTGTGTGTGGCGGACTTCGGGCTCTCCAAGAAGATCTACAATGGGGACTACTACCGCCAGGG
ACGTATCGCCAAGATGCCAGTCAAGTGGATTGCCATTGAGAGTCTAGCTGACCGTGTCTACACCAGCAAG
AGCGATGTGTGGTCCTTCGGGGTGACAATGTGGGAGATTGCCACAAGAGGCCAAACCCCATATCCGGGCG
TGGAGAACAGCGAGATTTATGACTATCTGCGCCGGGGAAATCGCCTGAAGCAGCCTGCGGACTGTCTGGA
TGGACTGTATGCCTTGATGTCGCGGTGCTGGGAGCTAAATCCCCAGGACCGGCCAAGTTTTACAGAGCTG
CGGGAAGATTTGGAGAACACACTGAAGGCCTTGCCTCCTGCCCAGGAGCCTGACGAAATCCTCTATGTCA
ACATGGATGAGGGTGGAGGTTATCCTGAACCCCCTGGAGCTGCAGGAGGAGCTGACCCCCCAACCCAGCC
AGACCCTAAGGATTCCTGTAGCTGCCTCACTGCGGCTGAGGTCCATCCTGCTGGACGCTATGTCCTCTGC
CCTTCCACAACCCCTAGCCCCGCTCAGCCTGCTGATAGGGGCTCCCCAGCAGCCCCAGGGCAGGAGGATG
GTGCCGACTACAAAGACGATGACGACAAGTAGGGATCCGCCCCTCTCCCTCCCCCCCCCCTAACGTTACT
GGCCGAAGCCGCTTGGAATAAGGCCGGTGTGCGTTTGTCTATATGTTATTTTCCACCATATTGCCGTCTT
TTGGCAATGTGAGGGCCCGGAAACCTGGCCCTGTCTTCTTGACGAGCATTCCTAGGGGTCTTTCCCCTCT
CGCCAAAGGAATGCAAGGTCTGTTGAATGTCGTGAAGGAAGCAGTTCCTCTGGAAGCTTCTTGAAGACAA
ACAACGTCTGTAGCGACCCTTTGCAGGCAGCGGAACCCCCCACCTGGCGACAGGTGCCTCTGCGGCCAAA
AGCCACGTGTATAAGATACACCTGCAAAGGCGGCACAACCCCAGTGCCACGTTGTGAGTTGGATAGTTGT
GGAAAGAGTCAAATGGCTCTCCTCAAGCGTATTCAACAAGGGGCTGAAGGATGCCCAGAAGGTACCCCAT
TGTATGGGATCTGATCTGGGGCCTCGGTGCACATGCTTTACATGTGTTTAGTCGAGGTTAAAAAAACGTC
TAGGCCCCCCGAACCACGGGGACGTGGTTTTCCTTTGAAAAACACGATGATAATATGGCCACAACCATGG
TGAGCAAGGGCGAGGAGCTGTTCACCGGGGTGGTGCCCATCCTGGTCGAGCTGGACGGCGACGTAAACGG
CCACAAGTTCAGCGTGTCCGGCGAGGGCGAGGGCGATGCCACCTACGGCAAGCTGACCCTGAAGTTCATC
TGCACCACCGGCAAGCTGCCCGTGCCCTGGCCCACCCTCGTGACCACCCTGACCTACGGCGTGCAGTGCT
TCAGCCGCTACCCCGACCACATGAAGCAGCACGACTTCTTCAAGTCCGCCATGCCCGAAGGCTACGTCCA
GGAGCGCACCATCTTCTTCAAGGACGACGGCAACTACAAGACCCGCGCCGAGGTGAAGTTCGAGGGCGAC
ACCCTGGTGAACCGCATCGAGCTGAAGGGCATCGACTTCAAGGAGGACGGCAACATCCTGGGGCACAAGC
TGGAGTACAACTACAACAGCCACAACGTCTATATCATGGCCGACAAGCAGAAGAACGGCATCAAGGTGAA
CTTCAAGATCCGCCACAACATCGAGGACGGCAGCGTGCAGCTCGCCGACCACTACCAGCAGAACACCCCC
ATCGGCGACGGCCCCGTGCTGCTGCCCGACAACCACTACCTGAGCACCCAGTCCGCCCTGAGCAAAGACC
CCAACGAGAAGCGCGATCACATGGTCCTGCTGGAGTTCGTGACCGCCGCCGGGATCACTCTCGGCATGGA
CGAGCTGTACAAGTAAAGCGGCCGCGACTCTAGATCATAATCAGCCATACCACATTTGTAGAGGTTTTAC
TTGCTTTAAAAAACCTCCCACACCTCCCCCTGAACCTGAAACATAAAATGAATGCAATTGTTGTTGTTAA
CTTGTTTATTGCAGCTTATAATGGTTACAAATAAAGCAATAGCATCACAAATTTCACAAATAAAGCATTT
TTTTCACTGCATTCTAGTTGTGGTTTGTCCAAACTCATCAATGTATCTTAAGGCGTAAATTGTAAGCGTT
AATATTTTGTTAAAATTCGCGTTAAATTTTTGTTAAATCAGCTCATTTTTTAACCAATAGGCCGAAATCG
GCAAAATCCCTTATAAATCAAAAGAATAGACCGAGATAGGGT
[37 nt withheld, positions 5013-5049]
AAAGAACGTGGACTCCAACGTCAAAGG
[49 nt withheld, positions 5077-5125]
T
[91 nt withheld, positions 5127-5217]
G
[124 nt withheld, positions 5219-5342]
CAGGTGGCACTTTTCGGGGAAATGTGCGCGGAACCCCTATTTGTTTATTTTTCTAAATACATTCAAATAT
GTATCCGCTCATGAGACAATAACCCTGATAAATGCTTCAATAATATTGAAAAAGGAAGAGTCCTGAGGCG
GAAAGAACCAGCTGTGGAATGTGTGTCAGTTAGGGTGTGGAAAGTCCCCAGGCTCCCCAGCAGGCAGAAG
TATGCAAAGCATGCATCTCAATTAGTCAGCAACCAGGTGTGGAAAGTCCCCAGGCTCCCCAGCAGGCAGA
AGTATGCAAAGCATGCATCTCAATTAGTCAGCAACCATAGTCCCGCCCCTAACTCCGCCCATCCCGCCCC
TAACTCCGCCCAGTTCCGCCCATTCTCCGCCCCATGGCTGACTAATTTTTTTTATTTATGCAGAGGCCGA
GGCCGCCTCGGCCTCTGAGCTATTCCAGAAGTAGTGAGGAGGCTTTTTTGGAGGCCTAGGCTTTTGCAAA
GATCGATCAAGAGACAGGATGAGGATCGTTTCGCATGATTGAACAAGATGGATTGCACGCAGGTTCTCCG
GCCGCTTGGGTGGAGAGGCTATTCGGCTATGACTGGGCACAACAGACAATCGGCTGCTCTGATGCCGCCG
TGTTCCGGCTGTCAGCGCAGGGGCGCCCGGTTCTTTTTGTCAAGACCGACCTGTCCGGTGCCCTGAATGA
ACTGCAAGACGAGGCAGCGCGGCTATCGTGGCTGGCCACGACGGGCGTTCCTTGCGCAGCTGTGCTCGAC
GTTGTCACTGAAGCGGGAAGGGACTGGCTGCTATTGGGCGAAGTGCCGGGGCAGGATCTCCTGTCATCTC
ACCTTGCTCCTGCCGAGAAAGTATCCATCATGGCTGATGCAATGCGGCGGCTGCATACGCTTGATCCGGC
TACCTGCCCATTCGACCACCAAGCGAAACATCGCATCGAGCGAGCACGTACTCGGATGGAAGCCGGTCTT
GTCGATCAGGATGATCTGGACGAAGAGCATCAGGGGCTCGCGCCAGCCGAACTGTTCGCCAGGCTCAAGG
CGAGCATGCCCGACGGCGAGGATCTCGTCGTGACCCATGGCGATGCCTGCTTGCCGAATATCATGGTGGA
AAATGGCCGCTTTTCTGGATTCATCGACTGTGGCCGGCTGGGTGTGGCGGACCGCTATCAGGACATAGCG
TTGGCTACCCGTGATATTGCTGAAGAGCTTGGCGGCGAATGGGCTGACCGCTTCCTCGTGCTTTACGGTA
TCGCCGCTCCCGATTCGCAGCGCATCGCCTTCTATCGCCTTCTTGACGAGTTCTTCTGAGCGGGACTCTG
GGGTTCGAAATGACCGACCAAGCGACGCCCAACCTGCCATCACGAGATTTCGATTCCACCGCCGCCTTCT
ATGAAAGGTTGGGCTTCGGAATCGTTTTCCGGGACGCCGGCTGGATGATCCTCCAGCGCGGGGATCTCAT
GCTGGAGTTCTTCGCCCACCCTAGGGGGAGGCTAACTGAAACACGGAAGGAGACAATACCGGAAGGAACC
CGCGCTATGACGGCAATAAAAAGACAGAATAAAACGCACGGTGTTGGGTCGTTTGTTCATAAACGCGGGG
TTCGGTCCCAGGGCTGGCACTCTGTCGATACCCCACCGAGACCCCATTGGGGCCAATACGCCCGCGTTTC
TTCCTTTTCCCCACCCCACCCCCCAAGTTCGGGTGAAGGCCCAGGGCTCGCAGCCAACGTCGGGGCGGCA
GGCCCTGCCATAGCCTCAGGTTACTCATATATACTTTAGATTGATTTAAAACTTCATTTTTAATTTAAAA
GGATCTAGGTGAAGATCCTTTTTGATAATCTCATGACCAAAATCCCTTAACGTGAGTTTTCGTTCCACTG
AGCGTCAGACCCCGTAGAAAAGATCAAAGGATCTTCTTGAGATCCTTTTTTTCTGCGCGTAATCTGCTGC
TTGCAAACAAAAAAACCACCGCTACCAGCGGTGGTTTGTTTGCCGGATCAAGAGCTACCAACTCTTTTTC
CGAAGGTAACTGGCTTCAGCAGAGCGCAGATACCAAATACTGTCCTTCTAGTGTAGCCGTAGTTAGGCCA
CCACTTCAAGAACTCTGTAGCACCGCCTACATACCTCGCTCTGCTAATCCTGTTACCAGTGGCTGCTGCC
AGTGGCGATAAGTCGTGTCTTACCGGGTTGGACTCAAGACGATAGTTACCGGATAAGGCGCAGCGGTCGG
GCTGAACGGGGGGTTCGTGCACACAGCCCAGCTTGGAGCGAACGACCTACACCGAACTGAGATACCTACA
GCGTGAGCTATGAGAAAGCGCCACGCTTCCCGAAGGGAGAAAGGCGGACAGGTATCCGGTAAGCGGCAGG
GTCGGAACAGGAGAGCGCACGAGGGAGCTTCCAGGGGGAAACGCCTGGTATCTTTATAGTCCTGTCGGGT
TTCGCCACCTCTGACTTGAGCGTCGATTTTTGTGATGCTCGTCAGGGGGGCGGAGCCTATGGAAAAACGC
CAGCAACGCGGCCTTTTTACGGTTCCTGGCCTTTTGCTGGCCTTTTGCTCACATGTTCTTTCCTGCGTTA
TCCCCTGATTCTGTGGATAACCGTATTACCGCCATGCAT
Features (pLannotate 1.2.2; 16 found; start..end, strand, type, name):
     61..364     +  enhancer       CMV enhancer: human cytomegalovirus immediate early enhancer
    365..568     +  promoter       CMV promoter: human cytomegalovirus (CMV) immediate early promoter
    591..634     +  misc_feature   MCS (fragment): multiple cloning site
    641..3295    +  CDS            AXL: UFO_HUMAN - Also known as UFO. Experimental evidence at protein level: Swiss-Prot protein existence level 1. (Microbial infection) Acts as a receptor for Ebolavirus, possibly through GAS6 binding to phosphatidyl-serine at the surface of virion envelope. From Homo sapiens (Human).
   3441..3903    +  misc_feature   IRES: internal ribosome entry site (IRES) of the encephalomyocarditis virus (EMCV)
   3917..4636    +  CDS            EGFP: the original enhanced GFP (Yang et al., 1996) mammalian codon-optimized
   4653..4736    +  CDS            large T antigen (fragment): large T antigen from SV40 (simian virus 40)
   4759..4880    +  polyA_signal   SV40 poly(A) signal: SV40 polyadenylation signal
   4914..5342    -  rep_origin     f1 ori (sequence partly withheld): f1 bacteriophage origin of replication; arrow indicates direction of (+) strand synthesis
   5369..5473    +  promoter       AmpR promoter: bla
   5475..5832    +  promoter       SV40 promoter: SV40 enhancer and early promoter
   5867..6661    +  CDS            NeoR/KanR: aminoglycoside phosphotransferase from Tn5; aph(3')-II (or nptII); confers resistance to neomycin, kanamycin, and G418 (Geneticin®)
   6682..6834    +  CDS            ble (fragment): BLE_KLEPN - Experimental evidence at protein level: Swiss-Prot protein existence level 1. Binding protein with a strong affinity to the bleomycin family of antibiotics. Binds to CL990; an antimitotic-antibiotic compound. From Klebsiella pneumoniae.
   6893..6940    +  polyA_signal   HSV TK poly(A) signal: herpes simplex virus thymidine kinase polyadenylation signal (Cole and Stacy, 1985)
   7031..7047    -  polyA_signal   bGH poly(A) signal (fragment): bovine growth hormone polyadenylation signal
   7269..7857    +  rep_origin     ori: high-copy-number ColE1/pMB1/pBR322/pUC origin of replication
