[The description below was written by a language model from this plasmid's Addgene catalogue record, the feature table of its GenBank file and pLannotate feature annotations shown in this document.]
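Description:
IRES-GFP-AXL-KD is a mammalian expression plasmid built on the pIRES2-EGFP backbone and carrying human AXL (tyrosine-protein kinase receptor UFO) with a K567R substitution that renders the receptor kinase-dead. The insert, about 2.7 kb, was cloned between NheI and BamHI sites, both retained, and is recorded as bearing a C-terminal FLAG tag, although the feature annotation does not call out the tag separately. Transcription is driven by the human cytomegalovirus immediate early enhancer and promoter. Downstream of the AXL coding sequence sits the encephalomyocarditis virus IRES followed by EGFP and an SV40 polyadenylation signal. A single bicistronic transcript therefore yields both proteins: AXL is translated by cap-dependent initiation and EGFP by internal ribosome entry, so green fluorescence marks cells expressing the receptor without fusing a fluorophore to it.

The backbone has a high-copy ColE1/pUC-type origin for propagation in E. coli and an f1 origin. A single Tn5 NeoR/KanR gene is preceded by both a bacterial promoter and the SV40 enhancer/early promoter and terminated by the HSV TK polyadenylation signal. It provides kanamycin resistance in bacteria and G418 selection in mammalian cells. The short large T antigen, ble and bGH poly(A) fragments in the annotation appear to be partial matches rather than functional elements. The catalogue lists a total size of 7,927 bp, whereas the depositor's full sequence is 7,971 nt. The separate GenBank record covers only 792 bp and has no annotated features. The construct is used to express a catalytically inactive AXL control in mammalian cells, with EGFP for identifying or sorting transfected cells in studies of AXL receptor signalling.
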