Addgene plasmid #65498: IRES-GFP-AXL-KD
Purpose: Expresses kinase dead AXL in mammalian cells with cistronic EGFP
Depositing lab: Aaron Meyer. Depositing organization: Massachusetts Institute of Technology. Publication: The AXL Receptor is a Sensor of Ligand Spatial Heterogeneity. Meyer AS, Zweemer AJ, Lauffenburger DA. Cell Syst. 2015 Jul 29;1(1):25-36. 10.1016/j.cels.2015.06.002 PubMed 26236777.
Backbone
  Vector backbone: pIRES2-EGFP
  Backbone manufacturer: Clonetech
  Backbone size w/o insert (bp): 5300
  Total vector size (bp): 7927
  Vector type: Mammalian Expression
  Selectable markers: Neomycin (select with G418)
Growth in bacteria
  Bacterial resistance: Kanamycin, 50 μg/mL
  Growth temperature: 37°C
  Growth strain: DH5alpha
  Copy number: High Copy
Gene/Insert
  Gene/Insert name: Tyrosine-protein kinase receptor UFO (alt names: AXL; UFO; AXL oncogene)
  Species: H. sapiens (human)
  Insert size (bp): 2682
  Mutation: K567R
  GenBank ID: AAH32229.1
  Entrez Gene: AXL (a.k.a. ARK, AXL3, JTK11, Tyro7, UFO)
  Promoter: CMV
  Tag / fusion protein: FLAG (C terminal on insert)
  Cloning method: Restriction Enzyme; 5′ cloning site NheI (not destroyed); 3′ cloning site BamHI (not destroyed)
  Sequencing primers: 5′ CGCAAATGGGCGGTAGGCGTG; 3′ CTGGTCGAGCTGGACGGCGACG
Terms and licenses: Academic/Nonprofit Terms; Industry Terms: Not Available to Industry
How to cite: IRES-GFP-AXL-KD was a gift from Aaron Meyer (Addgene plasmid # 65498 ; http://n2t.net/addgene:65498 ; RRID:Addgene_65498)
