LOCUS       Exported 792 bp ds-DNA linear SYN 19-MAY-2021
DEFINITION  Expresses kinase dead AXL in mammalian cells with cistronic EGFP.
ACCESSION   .
VERSION     .
KEYWORDS    IRES-GFP-AXL-KD
SOURCE      synthetic DNA construct
  ORGANISM  synthetic DNA construct
REFERENCE   1 (bases 1 to 792)
  AUTHORS   Meyer AS, Zweemer AJ, Lauffenburger DA
  TITLE     The AXL Receptor is a Sensor of Ligand Spatial Heterogeneity.
  JOURNAL   Cell Syst. 2015 Jul 29;1(1):25-36.
  PUBMED    26236777
REFERENCE   2 (bases 1 to 792)
  AUTHORS   .
  TITLE     Direct Submission
  JOURNAL   Exported May 19, 2021 from SnapGene Server 1.1.58
            http://www.snapgene.com
FEATURES             Location/Qualifiers
     source          1..792
                     /organism="synthetic DNA construct"
                     /mol_type="other DNA"
ORIGIN
        1 agctgcggga tgtgatggtg gaccggcaca aggtggccct ggggaagact ctgggagagg
       61 gagagtttgg agctgtgatg gaaggccagc tcaaccagga cgactccatc ctcaaggtgg
      121 ctgtgaggac gatgaagatt gccatctgca cgaggtcaga gctggaggat ttcctgagtg
      181 aagcggtctg catgaaggaa tttgaccatc ccaacgtcat gaggctcatc ggtgtctgtt
      241 tccagggttc tgaacgagag agcttcccag cacctgtggt catcttacct ttcatgaaac
      301 atggagacct acacagcttc ctcctctatt cccggctcgg ggaccagcca gtgtacctgc
      361 ccactcagat gctagtgaag ttcatggcag acatcgccag tggcatggag tatctgagta
      421 ccaagagatt catacaccgg gacctggcgg ccaggaactg catgctgaat gagaacatgt
      481 ccgtgtgtgt ggcggacttc gggctctcca agaagatcta caatggggac tactaccgcc
      541 agggacgtat cgccaagatg ccagtcaagt ggattgccat tgagagtcta gctgaccgtg
      601 tctacaccag caagagcgat gtgtggtcct tcggggtgac aatgtgggag attgccacaa
      661 gaggccaaac cccatatccg ggcgtggaga acagcgagat ttatgactat ctgcgccggg
      721 gaaatcgcct gaagcagcct gcggactgtc tggatggact gtatgccttg atgtcgcggt
      781 gctgggagct aa
//
