>Addgene plasmid #65498 | IRES-GFP-AXL-KD | addgene partial sequence | sequence record 115388 | CMV-F 5'-CGCAAATGGGCGGTAGGCGTG-3'
GTGAACCGTCAGATCCGCTAGCGCTACCGGACTCAGATCTCGAGCTCAAGCTTCGAATTCGCCACCATGG
CGTGGCGGTGCCCCAGGATGGGCAGGGTCCCGCTGGCCTGGTGCTTGGCGCTGTGCGGCTGGGCGTGCAT
GGCCCCCAGGGGCACGCAGGCTGAAGAAAGTCCCTTCGTGGGCAACCCAGGGAATATCACAGGTGCCCGG
GGACTCACGGGCACCCTTCGGTGTCAGCTCCAGGTTCAGGGAGAGCCCCCCGAGGTACATTGGCTTCGGG
ATGGACAGATCCTGGAGCTCGCGGACAGCACCCAGACCCAGGTGCCCCTGGGTGAGGATGAACAGGATGA
CTGGATAGTGGTCAGCCAGCTCAGAATCACCTCCCTGCAGCTTTCCGACACGGGACAGTACCAGTGTTTG
GTGTTTCTGGGACATCAGACCTTCGTGTCCCAGCCTGGCTATGTTGGGCTGGAGGGCTTGCCTTACTTCC
TGGAGGAGCCCGAAGACAGGACTGTGGCCGCCAACACCCCCTTCAACCTGAGCTGCCAAGCTCAGGGACC
CCCAGAGCCCGTGGACCTACTCTGGCTCCAGGATGCTGTCCCCCTGGCCACGGCTCCAGGTCACGGCCCC
CAGCGCAGCCTGCATGTTCCAGGGCTGAACAAGACATCCTCTTTCTCCTGCGAAGCCCATAACGCCAAGG
GGGTCACCACATCCCGCACAGCCACCATCACAGTGCTCCCCCAGCAGCCCCGTAACCTCCACCTGGTCTC
CCGCCAACCCACGGAGCTGGAGGTGGCTTGGACTCCAGGCCTGAGCGGCATCTAC
