>Addgene plasmid #65498 | IRES-GFP-AXL-KD | addgene partial sequence | sequence record 115403 | pCDH-rev 5'-GCATTCCTTTGGCGAGAG-3'
GGCCAGGTTTCCGGGCCCTCACATTGCCAAAAGACGGCAATATGGTGGAAAATAACATATAGACAAACGC
ACACCGGCCTTATTCCAAGCGGCTTCGGCCAGTAACGTTAGGGGGGGGGGAGGGAGAGGGGCGGATCCCT
ACTTGTCGTCATCGTCTTTGTAGTCGGCACCATCCTCCTGCCCTGGGGCTGCTGGGGAGCCCCTATCAGC
AGGCTGAGCGGGGCTAGGGGTTGTGGAAGGGCAGAGGACATAGCGTCCAGCAGGATGGACCTCAGCCGCA
GTGAGGCAGCTACAGGAATCCTTAGGGTCTGGCTGGGTTGGGGGGTCAGCTCCTCCTGCAGCTCCAGGGG
GTTCAGGATAACCTCCACCCTCATCCATGTTGACATAGAGGATTTCGTCAGGCTCCTGGGCAGGAGGCAA
GGCCTTCAGTGTGTTCTCCAAATCTTCCCGCAGCTCTGTAAAACTTGGCCGGTCCTGGGGATTTAGCTCC
CAGCACCGCGACATCAAGGCATACAGTCCATCCAGACAGTCCGCAGGCTGCTTCAGGCGATTTCCCCGGC
GCAGATAGTCATAAATCTCGCTGTTCTCCACGCCCGGATATGGGGTTTGGCCTCTTGTGGCAATCTCCCA
CATTGTCACCCCGAAGGACCACACATCGCTCTTGCTGGTGTAGACACGGTCAGCTAGACTCTCAATGGCA
ATCCACTTGACTGGCATCTTG
